Addgene plasmid #125598: pFUW-tetO- FOS
Purpose: doxycycline-inducible expression of human FOS in mammalian cells
Depositing lab: Filipe Pereira. Depositing organization: Lund University. Publication: Cooperative Transcription Factor Induction Mediates Hemogenic Reprogramming. Gomes AM, Kurochkin I, Chang B, Daniel M, Law K, Satija N, Lachmann A, Wang Z, Ferreira L, Ma'ayan A, Chen BK, Papatsenko D, Lemischka IR, Moore KA, Pereira CF. Cell Rep. 2018 Dec 4;25(10):2821-2835.e7. doi: 10.1016/j.celrep.2018.11.032. PubMed 30517869.
Backbone
  Vector backbone: pFUW-tetO
  Vector type: Mammalian Expression, Lentiviral
Growth in bacteria
  Bacterial resistance: Ampicillin, 100 μg/mL
  Growth temperature: 37°C
  Growth strain: NEB Stable
  Copy number: High Copy
Gene/Insert
  Gene/Insert name: Fos proto-oncogene, AP-1 transcription factor subunit
  Species: H. sapiens (human)
  Insert size (bp): 1143
  Entrez Gene: FOS (a.k.a. AP-1, C-FOS, p55)
  Promoter: TRE-mCMV
  Cloning method: Restriction Enzyme; 5′ cloning site EcoRI (unknown if destroyed); 3′ cloning site EcoRI (unknown if destroyed)
  Sequencing primers: 5′ TCCACGCTGTTTTGACCTCC
Terms and licenses: Academic/Nonprofit Terms; Industry Terms: Not Available to Industry
How to cite: pFUW-tetO- FOS was a gift from Filipe Pereira (Addgene plasmid # 125598 ; http://n2t.net/addgene:125598 ; RRID:Addgene_125598)
