[The description below was written by a language model from this plasmid's Addgene catalogue record and pLannotate feature annotations shown in this document.]
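Description:
pFUW-tetO-FOS is a lentiviral transfer plasmid built on the pFUW-tetO backbone for doxycycline-inducible expression of human FOS, the AP-1 transcription factor subunit, in mammalian cells. It is maintained in E. coli as a high-copy plasmid through a ColE1/pUC-type origin with ampicillin selection (AmpR). An f1 origin is also present. The annotated sequence additionally carries an SV40 promoter/EM7-driven BleoR cassette with an SV40 poly(A) signal. This cassette lies in the plasmid backbone outside the LTR-flanked region, so it would not be carried into the packaged viral genome.

The viral genome is transcribed from a CMV enhancer/promoter fused to a truncated HIV-1 5' LTR, a chimeric arrangement typical of Tat-independent lentiviral vectors. Downstream are the Ψ packaging signal with a partial gag sequence, the RRE for Rev-dependent nuclear export, and the cPPT/CTS, which aids nuclear import of the reverse-transcribed genome. The expression cassette follows: a tetracycline response element with seven tetO copies joined to a minimal CMV promoter (TRE-mCMV), driving the roughly 1.1 kb FOS coding sequence, which was cloned through EcoRI sites and has no annotated tag. A WPRE downstream enhances transcript stability and expression, and the cassette ends in the 3' LTR region, followed by a bGH poly(A) signal.

No tetracycline transactivator is encoded, so induction requires one such as rtTA to be supplied separately, along with doxycycline. The associated publication concerns transcription factor-mediated hemogenic reprogramming, which suggests use for inducible FOS delivery in combination with other factors.
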