Features (pLannotate 1.2.2; 31 found; start..end, strand, type, name):
     20..263     +  protein_bind   tetracycline response element (fragment): contains seven copies of the tetracycline operator tetO tetracycline repressor TetR
    281..319     +  promoter       minimal CMV promoter: human cytomegalovirus (CMV) immediate early promoter
    419..1558    +  CDS            FOS: FOS_HUMAN - Also known as G0S7. Experimental evidence at protein level: Swiss-Prot protein existence level 1. Nuclear phosphoprotein which forms a tight but non-covalently linked complex with the JUN/AP-1 transcription factor. In the heterodimer, FOS and JUN/AP-1 basic regions each seems to interact with symmetrical DNA half sites. On TGF-beta activation, forms a multimeric SMAD3/SMAD4/JUN/FOS complex at the AP1/SMAD-binding site to regulate TGF-beta-mediated signaling. Has a critical function in regulating the development of cells destined to form and maintain the skeleton. It is thought to h
   1562..1586    +  misc_feature   MCS (fragment): pBluescript multiple cloning site
   1586..2174    +  misc_feature   WPRE: woodchuck hepatitis virus posttranscriptional regulatory element
   2111..2692    +  CDS            nef (fragment): NEF_HV1H2 - Experimental evidence at protein level: Swiss-Prot protein existence level 1. Extracellular Nef protein targets CD4(+) T-lymphocytes for apoptosis by interacting with CXCR4 surface receptors. From Human immunodeficiency virus type 1 group M subtype B (isolate HXB2) (HIV-1).
   2699..2879    +  LTR            5' LTR (truncated): truncated 5' long terminal repeat (LTR) from HIV-1
   2911..3135    +  polyA_signal   bGH poly(A) signal: bovine growth hormone polyadenylation signal
   3139..3160    +  promoter       SV40 promoter (fragment): SV40 enhancer and early promoter
   3181..3609    +  rep_origin     f1 ori (sequence partly withheld): f1 bacteriophage origin of replication; arrow indicates direction of (+) strand synthesis
   3623..3952    +  promoter       SV40 promoter: SV40 enhancer and early promoter
   4000..4047    +  promoter       EM7 promoter: synthetic bacterial promoter&nbsp
   4066..4440    +  CDS            BleoR: antibiotic-binding protein; Sh ble from Streptoalloteichus hindustanus; confers resistance to bleomycin, phleomycin, and Zeocin™
   4450..4575    +  CDS            ble (fragment): BLE_KLEPN - Experimental evidence at protein level: Swiss-Prot protein existence level 1. Binding protein with a strong affinity to the bleomycin family of antibiotics. Binds to CL990; an antimitotic-antibiotic compound. From Klebsiella pneumoniae.
   4570..4691    +  polyA_signal   SV40 poly(A) signal: SV40 polyadenylation signal
   4764..4780    -  protein_bind   lac operator: The lac repressor binds to the lac operator to inhibit transcription in E. coli. This inhibition can be relieved by adding lactose or isopropyl-β-D-thiogalactopyranoside (IPTG). lac repressor encoded by lacI
   4788..4818    -  promoter       lac promoter: promoter for the E. coli lac operon
   4833..4854    -  protein_bind   CAP binding site: CAP binding activates transcription in the presence of cAMP. E. coli catabolite activator protein
   4867..4959    -  CDS            lacI (fragment): lac repressor; lacI; The lac repressor binds to the lac operator to inhibit transcription in E. coli. This inhibition can be relieved by adding lactose or isopropyl-β-D-thiogalactopyranoside (IPTG).
   5142..5730    -  rep_origin     ori: high-copy-number ColE1/pMB1/pBR322/pUC origin of replication
   5901..6761    -  CDS            AmpR: β-lactamase; bla; confers resistance to ampicillin, carbenicillin, and related antibiotics
   6762..6866    -  promoter       AmpR promoter: bla
   6925..6977    -  misc_feature   bom (fragment): basis of mobility region from pBR322
   7132..7511    +  enhancer       CMV enhancer: human cytomegalovirus immediate early enhancer
   7512..7711    +  promoter       CMV promoter: human cytomegalovirus (CMV) immediate early promoter
   7729..7909    +  LTR            5' LTR (truncated): truncated 5' long terminal repeat (LTR) from HIV-1
   7956..8081    +  misc_feature   HIV-1 Ψ: packaging signal of human immunodeficiency virus type 1
   8065..8428    +  CDS            HIV-1 gag (fragment): gag protein from human immunodeficiency virus 1; gag
   8574..8807    +  misc_feature   RRE: The Rev response element (RRE) of HIV-1 allows for Rev-dependent mRNA export from the nucleus to the cytoplasm.
   9184..9284    +  CDS            Rev (fragment): human immunodeficiency virus 1 (HIV-1) Rev protein; rev; enhances nuclear export of unspliced and incompletely spliced viral mRNAs
   9334..9451    +  misc_feature   cPPT/CTS: central polypurine tract and central termination sequence of HIV-1
>Addgene plasmid #125598 | pFUW-tetO- FOS | addgene full sequence | sequence record 246612 | Addgene NGS Result
TAGATCTCGAGTTTACCACTCCCTATCAGTGATAGAGAAAAGTGAAAGTCGAGTTTACCACTCCCTATCA
GTGATAGAGAAAAGTGAAAGTCGAGTTTACCACTCCCTATCAGTGATAGAGAAAAGTGAAAGTCGAGTTT
ACCACTCCCTATCAGTGATAGAGAAAAGTGAAAGTCGAGTTTACCACTCCCTATCAGTGATAGAGAAAAG
TGAAAGTCGAGTTTACCACTCCCTATCAGTGATAGAGAAAAGTGAAAGTCGAGCTCGGTACCCGGGTCGA
GGTAGGCGTGTACGGTGGGAGGCCTATATAAGCAGAGCTCGTTTAGTGAACCGTCAGATCGCCTGGAGAC
GCCATCCACGCTGTTTTGACCTCCATAGAAGACACCGGGACCGATCCAGCCTCCGCGGCCCCGAATTCAT
GATGTTCTCGGGCTTCAACGCAGACTACGAGGCGTCATCCTCCCGCTGCAGCAGCGCGTCCCCGGCCGGG
GATAGCCTCTCTTACTACCACTCACCCGCAGACTCCTTCTCCAGCATGGGCTCGCCTGTCAACGCGCAGG
ACTTCTGCACGGACCTGGCCGTCTCCAGTGCCAACTTCATTCCCACGGTCACTGCCATCTCGACCAGTCC
GGACCTGCAGTGGCTGGTGCAGCCCGCCCTCGTCTCCTCTGTGGCCCCATCGCAGACCAGAGCCCCTCAC
CCTTTCGGAGTCCCCGCCCCCTCCGCTGGGGCTTACTCCAGGGCTGGCGTTGTGAAGACCATGACAGGAG
GCCGAGCGCAGAGCATTGGCAGGAGGGGCAAGGTGGAACAGTTATCTCCAGAAGAAGAAGAGAAAAGGAG
AATCCGAAGGGAAAGGAATAAGATGGCTGCAGCCAAATGCCGCAACCGGAGGAGGGAGCTGACTGATACA
CTCCAAGCGGAGACAGACCAACTAGAAGATGAGAAGTCTGCTTTGCAGACCGAGATTGCCAACCTGCTGA
AGGAGAAGGAAAAACTAGAGTTCATCCTGGCAGCTCACCGACCTGCCTGCAAGATCCCTGATGACCTGGG
CTTCCCAGAAGAGATGTCTGTGGCTTCCCTTGATCTGACTGGGGGCCTGCCAGAGGTTGCCACCCCGGAG
TCTGAGGAGGCCTTCACCCTGCCTCTCCTCAATGACCCTGAGCCCAAGCCCTCAGTGGAACCTGTCAAGA
GCATCAGCAGCATGGAGCTGAAGACCGAGCCCTTTGATGACTTCCTGTTCCCAGCATCATCCAGGCCCAG
TGGCTCTGAGACAGCCCGCTCCGTGCCAGACATGGACCTATCTGGGTCCTTCTATGCAGCAGACTGGGAG
CCTCTGCACAGTGGCTCCCTGGGGATGGGGCCCATGGCCACAGAGCTGGAGCCCCTGTGCACTCCGGTGG
TCACCTGTACTCCCAGCTGCACTGCTTACACGTCTTCCTTCGTCTTCACCTACCCCGAGGCTGACTCCTT
CCCCAGCTGTGCAGCTGCCCACCGCAAGGGCAGCAGCAGCAATGAGCCTTCCTCTGACTCGCTCAGCTCA
CCCACGCTGCTGGCCCTGTGAGAATTCGATATCAAGCTTATCGATAATCAACCTCTGGATTACAAAATTT
GTGAAAGATTGACTGGTATTCTTAACTATGTTGCTCCTTTTACGCTATGTGGATACGCTGCTTTAATGCC
TTTGTATCATGCTATTGCTTCCCGTATGGCTTTCATTTTCTCCTCCTTGTATAAATCCTGGTTGCTGTCT
CTTTATGAGGAGTTGTGGCCCGTTGTCAGGCAACGTGGCGTGGTGTGCACTGTGTTTGCTGACGCAACCC
CCACTGGTTGGGGCATTGCCACCACCTGTCAGCTCCTTTCCGGGACTTTCGCTTTCCCCCTCCCTATTGC
CACGGCGGAACTCATCGCCGCCTGCCTTGCCCGCTGCTGGACAGGGGCTCGGCTGTTGGGCACTGACAAT
TCCGTGGTGTTGTCGGGGAAATCATCGTCCTTTCCTTGGCTGCTCGCCTGTGTTGCCACCTGGATTCTGC
GCGGGACGTCCTTCTGCTACGTCCCTTCGGCCCTCAATCCAGCGGACCTTCCTTCCCGCGGCCTGCTGCC
GGCTCTGCGGCCTCTTCCGCGTCTTCGCCTTCGCCCTCAGACGAGTCGGATCTCCCTTTGGGCCGCCTCC
CCGCATCGATACCGTCGACCTCGAGACCTAGAAAAACATGGAGCAATCACAAGTAGCAATACAGCAGCTA
CCAATGCTGATTGTGCCTGGCTAGAAGCACAAGAGGAGGAGGAGGTGGGTTTTCCAGTCACACCTCAGGT
ACCTTTAAGACCAATGACTTACAAGGCAGCTGTAGATCTTAGCCACTTTTTAAAAGAAAAGGGGGGACTG
GAAGGGCTAATTCACTCCCAACGAAGACAAGATATCCTTGATCTGTGGATCTACCACACACAAGGCTACT
TCCCTGATTGGCAGAACTACACACCAGGGCCAGGGATCAGATATCCACTGACCTTTGGATGGTGCTACAA
GCTAGTACCAGTTGAGCAAGAGAAGGTAGAAGAAGCCAATGAAGGAGAGAACACCCGCTTGTTACACCCT
GTGAGCCTGCATGGGATGGATGACCCGGAGAGAGAAGTATTAGAGTGGAGGTTTGACAGCCGCCTAGCAT
TTCATCACATGGCCCGAGAGCTGCATCCGGACTGTACTGGGTCTCTCTGGTTAGACCAGATCTGAGCCTG
GGAGCTCTCTGGCTAACTAGGGAACCCACTGCTTAAGCCTCAATAAAGCTTGCCTTGAGTGCTTCAAGTA
GTGTGTGCCCGTCTGTTGTGTGACTCTGGTAACTAGAGATCCCTCAGACCCTTTTAGTCAGTGTGGAAAA
TCTCTAGCAGGGCCCGTTTAAACCCGCTGATCAGCCTCGACTGTGCCTTCTAGTTGCCAGCCATCTGTTG
TTTGCCCCTCCCCCGTGCCTTCCTTGACCCTGGAAGGTGCCACTCCCACTGTCCTTTCCTAATAAAATGA
GGAAATTGCATCGCATTGTCTGAGTAGGTGTCATTCTATTCTGGGGGGTGGGGTGGGGCAGGACAGCAAG
GGGGAGGATTGGGAAGACAATAGCAGGCATGCTGGGGATGCGGTGGGCTCTATGGCTTCTGAGGCGGAAA
GAACCAGCTGGGGCTCTAGGGGGTATCCCC
[124 nt withheld, positions 3181-3304]
C
[91 nt withheld, positions 3306-3396]
A
[49 nt withheld, positions 3398-3446]
CCTTTGACGTTGGAGTCCACGTTCTTT
[37 nt withheld, positions 3474-3510]
ACCCTATCTCGGTCTATTCTTTTGATTTATAAGGGATTTTGCCGATTTCGGCCTATTGGTTAAAAAATGA
GCTGATTTAACAAAAATTTAACGCGAATTAATTCTGTGGAATGTGTGTCAGTTAGGGTGTGGAAAGTCCC
CAGGCTCCCCAGCAGGCAGAAGTATGCAAAGCATGCATCTCAATTAGTCAGCAACCAGGTGTGGAAAGTC
CCCAGGCTCCCCAGCAGGCAGAAGTATGCAAAGCATGCATCTCAATTAGTCAGCAACCATAGTCCCGCCC
CTAACTCCGCCCATCCCGCCCCTAACTCCGCCCAGTTCCGCCCATTCTCCGCCCCATGGCTGACTAATTT
TTTTTATTTATGCAGAGGCCGAGGCCGCCTCTGCCTCTGAGCTATTCCAGAAGTAGTGAGGAGGCTTTTT
TGGAGGCCTAGGCTTTTGCAAAAAGCTCCCGGGAGCTTGTATATCCATTTTCGGATCTGATCAGCACGTG
TTGACAATTAATCATCGGCATAGTATATCGGCATAGTATAATACGACAAGGTGAGGAACTAAACCATGGC
CAAGTTGACCAGTGCCGTTCCGGTGCTCACCGCGCGCGACGTCGCCGGAGCGGTCGAGTTCTGGACCGAC
CGGCTCGGGTTCTCCCGGGACTTCGTGGAGGACGACTTCGCCGGTGTGGTCCGGGACGACGTGACCCTGT
TCATCAGCGCGGTCCAGGACCAGGTGGTGCCGGACAACACCCTGGCCTGGGTGTGGGTGCGCGGCCTGGA
CGAGCTGTACGCCGAGTGGTCGGAGGTCGTGTCCACGAACTTCCGGGACGCCTCCGGGCCGGCCATGACC
GAGATCGGCGAGCAGCCGTGGGGGCGGGAGTTCGCCCTGCGCGACCCGGCCGGCAACTGCGTGCACTTCG
TGGCCGAGGAGCAGGACTGACACGTGCTACGAGATTTCGATTCCACCGCCGCCTTCTATGAAAGGTTGGG
CTTCGGAATCGTTTTCCGGGACGCCGGCTGGATGATCCTCCAGCGCGGGGATCTCATGCTGGAGTTCTTC
GCCCACCCCAACTTGTTTATTGCAGCTTATAATGGTTACAAATAAAGCAATAGCATCACAAATTTCACAA
ATAAAGCATTTTTTTCACTGCATTCTAGTTGTGGTTTGTCCAAACTCATCAATGTATCTTATCATGTCTG
TATACCGTCGACCTCTAGCTAGAGCTTGGCGTAATCATGGTCATAGCTGTTTCCTGTGTGAAATTGTTAT
CCGCTCACAATTCCACACAACATACGAGCCGGAAGCATAAAGTGTAAAGCCTGGGGTGCCTAATGAGTGA
GCTAACTCACATTAATTGCGTTGCGCTCACTGCCCGCTTTCCAGTCGGGAAACCTGTCGTGCCAGCTGCA
TTAATGAATCGGCCAACGCGCGGGGAGAGGCGGTTTGCGTATTGGGCGCTCTTCCGCTTCCTCGCTCACT
GACTCGCTGCGCTCGGTCGTTCGGCTGCGGCGAGCGGTATCAGCTCACTCAAAGGCGGTAATACGGTTAT
CCACAGAATCAGGGGATAACGCAGGAAAGAACATGTGAGCAAAAGGCCAGCAAAAGGCCAGGAACCGTAA
AAAGGCCGCGTTGCTGGCGTTTTTCCATAGGCTCCGCCCCCCTGACGAGCATCACAAAAATCGACGCTCA
AGTCAGAGGTGGCGAAACCCGACAGGACTATAAAGATACCAGGCGTTTCCCCCTGGAAGCTCCCTCGTGC
GCTCTCCTGTTCCGACCCTGCCGCTTACCGGATACCTGTCCGCCTTTCTCCCTTCGGGAAGCGTGGCGCT
TTCTCATAGCTCACGCTGTAGGTATCTCAGTTCGGTGTAGGTCGTTCGCTCCAAGCTGGGCTGTGTGCAC
GAACCCCCCGTTCAGCCCGACCGCTGCGCCTTATCCGGTAACTATCGTCTTGAGTCCAACCCGGTAAGAC
ACGACTTATCGCCACTGGCAGCAGCCACTGGTAACAGGATTAGCAGAGCGAGGTATGTAGGCGGTGCTAC
AGAGTTCTTGAAGTGGTGGCCTAACTACGGCTACACTAGAAGAACAGTATTTGGTATCTGCGCTCTGCTG
AAGCCAGTTACCTTCGGAAAAAGAGTTGGTAGCTCTTGATCCGGCAAACAAACCACCGCTGGTAGCGGTG
GTTTTTTTGTTTGCAAGCAGCAGATTACGCGCAGAAAAAAAGGATCTCAAGAAGATCCTTTGATCTTTTC
TACGGGGTCTGACGCTCAGTGGAACGAAAACTCACGTTAAGGGATTTTGGTCATGAGATTATCAAAAAGG
ATCTTCACCTAGATCCTTTTAAATTAAAAATGAAGTTTTAAATCAATCTAAAGTATATATGAGTAAACTT
GGTCTGACAGTTACCAATGCTTAATCAGTGAGGCACCTATCTCAGCGATCTGTCTATTTCGTTCATCCAT
AGTTGCCTGACTCCCCGTCGTGTAGATAACTACGATACGGGAGGGCTTACCATCTGGCCCCAGTGCTGCA
ATGATACCGCGAGACCCACGCTCACCGGCTCCAGATTTATCAGCAATAAACCAGCCAGCCGGAAGGGCCG
AGCGCAGAAGTGGTCCTGCAACTTTATCCGCCTCCATCCAGTCTATTAATTGTTGCCGGGAAGCTAGAGT
AAGTAGTTCGCCAGTTAATAGTTTGCGCAACGTTGTTGCCATTGCTACAGGCATCGTGGTGTCACGCTCG
TCGTTTGGTATGGCTTCATTCAGCTCCGGTTCCCAACGATCAAGGCGAGTTACATGATCCCCCATGTTGT
GCAAAAAAGCGGTTAGCTCCTTCGGTCCTCCGATCGTTGTCAGAAGTAAGTTGGCCGCAGTGTTATCACT
CATGGTTATGGCAGCACTGCATAATTCTCTTACTGTCATGCCATCCGTAAGATGCTTTTCTGTGACTGGT
GAGTACTCAACCAAGTCATTCTGAGAATAGTGTATGCGGCGACCGAGTTGCTCTTGCCCGGCGTCAATAC
GGGATAATACCGCGCCACATAGCAGAACTTTAAAAGTGCTCATCATTGGAAAACGTTCTTCGGGGCGAAA
ACTCTCAAGGATCTTACCGCTGTTGAGATCCAGTTCGATGTAACCCACTCGTGCACCCAACTGATCTTCA
GCATCTTTTACTTTCACCAGCGTTTCTGGGTGAGCAAAAACAGGAAGGCAAAATGCCGCAAAAAAGGGAA
TAAGGGCGACACGGAAATGTTGAATACTCATACTCTTCCTTTTTCAATATTATTGAAGCATTTATCAGGG
TTATTGTCTCATGAGCGGATACATATTTGAATGTATTTAGAAAAATAAACAAATAGGGGTTCCGCGCACA
TTTCCCCGAAAAGTGCCACCTGACGTCGACGGATCGGGAGATCTCCCGATCCCCTATGGTGCACTCTCAG
TACAATCTGCTCTGATGCCGCATAGTTAAGCCAGTATCTGCTCCCTGCTTGTGTGTTGGAGGTCGCTGAG
TAGTGCGCGAGCAAAATTTAAGCTACAACAAGGCAAGGCTTGACCGACAATTGCATGAAGAATCTGCTTA
GGGTTAGGCGTTTTGCGCTGCTTCGCGATGTACGGGCCAGATATACGCGTTGACATTGATTATTGACTAG
TTATTAATAGTAATCAATTACGGGGTCATTAGTTCATAGCCCATATATGGAGTTCCGCGTTACATAACTT
ACGGTAAATGGCCCGCCTGGCTGACCGCCCAACGACCCCCGCCCATTGACGTCAATAATGACGTATGTTC
CCATAGTAACGCCAATAGGGACTTTCCATTGACGTCAATGGGTGGAGTATTTACGGTAAACTGCCCACTT
GGCAGTACATCAAGTGTATCATATGCCAAGTACGCCCCCTATTGACGTCAATGACGGTAAATGGCCCGCC
TGGCATTATGCCCAGTACATGACCTTATGGGACTTTCCTACTTGGCAGTACATCTACGTATTAGTCATCG
CTATTACCATGGTGATGCGGTTTTGGCAGTACATCAATGGGCGTGGATAGCGGTTTGACTCACGGGGATT
TCCAAGTCTCCACCCCATTGACGTCAATGGGAGTTTGTTTTGGCACCAAAATCAACGGGACTTTCCAAAA
TGTCGTAACAACTCCGCCCCATTGACGCAAATGGGCGGTAGGCGTGTACGGTGGGAGGTCTATATAAGCA
GCGCGTTTTGCCTGTACTGGGTCTCTCTGGTTAGACCAGATCTGAGCCTGGGAGCTCTCTGGCTAACTAG
GGAACCCACTGCTTAAGCCTCAATAAAGCTTGCCTTGAGTGCTTCAAGTAGTGTGTGCCCGTCTGTTGTG
TGACTCTGGTAACTAGAGATCCCTCAGACCCTTTTAGTCAGTGTGGAAAATCTCTAGCAGTGGCGCCCGA
ACAGGGACTTGAAAGCGAAAGGGAAACCAGAGGAGCTCTCTCGACGCAGGACTCGGCTTGCTGAAGCGCG
CACGGCAAGAGGCGAGGGGCGGCGACTGGTGAGTACGCCAAAAATTTTGACTAGCGGAGGCTAGAAGGAG
AGAGATGGGTGCGAGAGCGTCAGTATTAAGCGGGGGAGAATTAGATCGCGATGGGAAAAAATTCGGTTAA
GGCCAGGGGGAAAGAAAAAATATAAATTAAAACATATAGTATGGGCAAGCAGGGAGCTAGAACGATTCGC
AGTTAATCCTGGCCTGTTAGAAACATCAGAAGGCTGTAGACAAATACTGGGACAGCTACAACCATCCCTT
CAGACAGGATCAGAAGAACTTAGATCATTATATAATACAGTAGCAACCCTCTATTGTGTGCATCAAAGGA
TAGAGATAAAAGACACCAAGGAAGCTTTAGACAAGATAGAGGAAGAGCAAAACAAAAGTAAGACCACCGC
ACAGCAAGCGGCCGCTGATCTTCAGACCTGGAGGAGGAGATATGAGGGACAATTGGAGAAGTGAATTATA
TAAATATAAAGTAGTAAAAATTGAACCATTAGGAGTAGCACCCACCAAGGCAAAGAGAAGAGTGGTGCAG
AGAGAAAAAAGAGCAGTGGGAATAGGAGCTTTGTTCCTTGGGTTCTTGGGAGCAGCAGGAAGCACTATGG
GCGCAGCGTCAATGACGCTGACGGTACAGGCCAGACAATTATTGTCTGGTATAGTGCAGCAGCAGAACAA
TTTGCTGAGGGCTATTGAGGCGCAACAGCATCTGTTGCAACTCACAGTCTGGGGCATCAAGCAGCTCCAG
GCAAGAATCCTGGCTGTGGAAAGATACCTAAAGGATCAACAGCTCCTGGGGATTTGGGGTTGCTCTGGAA
AACTCATTTGCACCACTGCTGTGCCTTGGAATGCTAGTTGGAGTAATAAATCTCTGGAACAGATTTGGAA
TCACACGACCTGGATGGAGTGGGACAGAGAAATTAACAATTACACAAGCTTAATACACTCCTTAATTGAA
GAATCGCAAAACCAGCAAGAAAAGAATGAACAAGAATTATTGGAATTAGATAAATGGGCAAGTTTGTGGA
ATTGGTTTAACATAACAAATTGGCTGTGGTATATAAAATTATTCATAATGATAGTAGGAGGCTTGGTAGG
TTTAAGAATAGTTTTTGCTGTACTTTCTATAGTGAATAGAGTTAGGCAGGGATATTCACCATTATCGTTT
CAGACCCACCTCCCAACCCCGAGGGGACCCGACAGGCCCGAAGGAATAGAAGAAGAAGGTGGAGAGAGAG
ACAGAGACAGATCCATTCGATTAGTGAACGGATCGGCACTGCGTGCGCCAATTCTGCAGACAAATGGCAG
TATTCATCCACAATTTTAAAAGAAAAGGGGGGATTGGGGGGTACAGTGCAGGGGAAAGAATAGTAGACAT
AATAGCAACAGACATACAAACTAAAGAATTACAAAAACAAATTACAAAAATTCAAAATTTTCGGGTTTAT
TACAGGGACAGCAGAGATCCAGTTTGGT
